Addgene plasmid #48355: pSY45
Purpose: Targets TbMCM-BP for Cre-lox mediated knockout in T. brucei
Depositing lab: George Cross. Depositing organization: Rockefeller University. Publication: Strategies to construct null and conditional null Trypanosoma brucei mutants using Cre-recombinase and loxP. Kim HS, Li Z, Boothroyd C, Cross GA. Mol Biochem Parasitol. 2013 Aug 13;191(1):16-19. doi: 10.1016/j.molbiopara.2013.08.001. PubMed 23954366.
Backbone
  Vector backbone: pyrFEKO-HYG
  Backbone manufacturer: Cross Lab
  Total vector size (bp): 7015
  Vector type: Cre/Lox ; Knockout in T. Brucei
  Selectable markers: Hygromycin ; Gancyclovir
Growth in bacteria
  Bacterial resistance: Ampicillin, 100 μg/mL
  Growth temperature: 37°C
  Growth strain: DH5alpha
  Copy number: Unknown
Gene/Insert
  Gene/Insert name: loxP-SAS-HYG-Ty1-TK-loxP flanked by TbMCM-BP-targeting homologies
  Species: T. brucei
  Cloning method: Unknown
  Sequencing primers: 5′ tb#44 CTGGTTAGTATGGACTTCTCTAGA; 3′ pBRrevBam
Terms and licenses: Academic/Nonprofit Terms; Industry Terms: Not Available to Industry
Depositor comments: For additional information, see http://tryps.rockefeller.edu/trypsru2_cre-lox.html Addgene's sequence with primer Hygro-R shows several mismatches within the TbMCM-BP 5' homology arm as well as other small changes compared to the depositor's reference sequence. These changes should not affect plasmid function.
How to cite: pSY45 was a gift from George Cross (Addgene plasmid # 48355 ; http://n2t.net/addgene:48355 ; RRID:Addgene_48355)
