[The description below was written by a language model from this plasmid's Addgene catalogue record and pLannotate feature annotations shown in this document.]
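Description:
pSY45 is a 7,015 bp gene-targeting plasmid built on the pyrFEKO-HYG backbone and designed to replace an allele of TbMCM-BP in Trypanosoma brucei with a selectable cassette that can later be removed by Cre recombinase. It is propagated in E. coli using a ColE1/pMB1-type origin and an ampicillin-resistance gene (β-lactamase with its own promoter). The feature table also picks up small remnants of pBR322-derived sequence (fragments of the tetracycline resistance gene, bom and rop), a lacI fragment and an SP6 promoter. These appear to be backbone leftovers rather than functional parts of the design.

The payload is described as loxP-SAS-HYG-Ty1-TK-loxP flanked by TbMCM-BP-targeting homology arms. Two loxP sites in the same orientation bracket the hygromycin phosphotransferase coding sequence followed closely by herpes simplex virus thymidine kinase. The catalogue name indicates that a Ty1 epitope sits between the two, although the annotation does not mark it. "SAS" is not expanded in the record but presumably denotes a splice acceptor site for trans-splicing of the marker transcript. No promoter is annotated within the cassette, and the homology arms are also unannotated; they presumably occupy the unlabelled regions outside the loxP sites.

Integration by homologous recombination at the TbMCM-BP locus is selected with hygromycin. Subsequent Cre expression excises everything between the loxP sites, and cells that have lost TK can be enriched by ganciclovir counter-selection, allowing marker recycling and the construction of null or conditional null mutants. The repository notes several mismatches in the 5′ homology arm, and other small changes, relative to the depositor's reference sequence; these are not expected to affect function.
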