Features (pLannotate 1.2.2; 12 found; start..end, strand, type, name):
    695..728     +  protein_bind   loxP: Cre-mediated recombination occurs in the 8-bp core sequence (GCATACAT). Cre recombinase
    912..1934    +  CDS            hph: KHYB_ECOLX - Experimental evidence at protein level: Swiss-Prot protein existence level 1. The aminoglycoside phosphotransferases achieve inactivation of their antibiotic substrates by phosphorylation. Only phosphorylates hygromycin and closely related compounds such as demethyl analogs and destomycin. From Escherichia coli.
   1977..3107    +  CDS            HSV TK: herpes simplex virus thymidine kinase confers sensitivity to nucleoside analogs such as acyclovir or ganciclovir
   3114..3147    +  protein_bind   loxP: Cre-mediated recombination occurs in the 8-bp core sequence (GCATACAT). Cre recombinase
   4282..4300    -  promoter       SP6 promoter: promoter for bacteriophage SP6 RNA polymerase
   4529..4804    +  CDS            TcR (fragment): tetracycline efflux protein; tet; confers resistance to tetracycline
   4804..4854    -  misc_feature   bom (fragment): basis of mobility region from pBR322
   4956..4991    -  CDS            rop (fragment): Rop protein, which maintains plasmids at low copy number; rop
   5086..5190    +  promoter       AmpR promoter: bla
   5191..6051    +  CDS            AmpR: β-lactamase; bla; confers resistance to ampicillin, carbenicillin, and related antibiotics
   6222..6810    +  rep_origin     ori: high-copy-number ColE1/pMB1/pBR322/pUC origin of replication
   6993..34      +  CDS            lacI (fragment) (across the origin): lac repressor; lacI; The lac repressor binds to the lac operator to inhibit transcription in E. coli. This inhibition can be relieved by adding lactose or isopropyl-β-D-thiogalactopyranoside (IPTG).
>Addgene plasmid #48355 | pSY45 | depositor full sequence | sequence record 70032 | pSY45 sequence 7015 bps
TCCCCGCGCGTTGGCCGATTCATTAATGCAGCTGTCGACGGGAGAAGCGTATGGCACTGATGAAGCTATT
TGACAACTACCAGCTGCAAATAGAACAAAATCAGAGGGAGAACTGCGAGAGTTTAGCACTGCTGAAGTCA
GTTGATGATGCCACAATGGCGTATGTCTTGAAGCAAAGGGATCAAGAGGTGGTAGATAAAATATGTCTAT
GGAAGGGTGCATATTTAGAGGGTGATAAACTTTTACGGGCACTACTCAAGCGCTATCAACCGTTCCAGCG
GGGAGACGAGAAGTTTGTCTCCCATGTCATTGGATACTTGAACAAAGGGCCGCATGTGCAAGAACCACTT
GATATATGGCTTGATTAGTGATGTCTGTTGTTGTTGTATTCAGGTGGCAATCTCCACCTCAAATGTAGTT
AGACATCATCAGTGCCGCCTTTATTTATTTATTTTTGTATTTTTGCTTCCCTACCCTCTACATTTGATAC
ATGCGCACTTTTCATGTGGGGAACACTTCGCTACCTGTGATTTTATGTACGTTGCAACTGTCTTCTTTTT
TTTTTTTTTTGTGGAAATAGTAGTATACTTGCGTGCCCCCCTTTTTTTTCACAGTTCTACTACTGGAAAG
ATGAGAGGATTTGGCGAAGCTCTTTTTCTTTTTTCATTTACTTTCTGAAGAAGTGCAGAAGCTTATAACT
TCGTATAGCATACATTATACGAAGTTATACCGGTACACGTTCTCGTCGGCCGGCCGCTGCACGCGCCTTC
GAGTTTTTTTTCCTTTTCCCCATTTTTTTCAACTTGAAGACTTCAATTACACCAAAAAATAAAATTCACA
AACTTGGTATTCCTTTGTGTTACATTCTTGATCGCTCGCACTGACATTACAGATCTTACTGTTGGTAAAT
GATGAAAAAGCCTGAACTCACCGCGACGTCTGTCGAGAAGTTTCTGATCGAAAAGTTCGACAGCGTCTCC
GACCTGATGCAGCTCTCGGAGGGCGAAGAATCTCGTGCTTTCAGCTTCGATGTAGGAGGGCGTGGATATG
TCCTGCGGGTAAATAGCTGCGCCGATGGTTTCTACAAAGATCGTTATGTTTATCGGCACTTTGCATCGGC
CGCGCTCCCGATTCCGGAAGTGCTTGACATTGGGGAATTCAGCGAGAGCCTGACCTATTGCATCTCCCGC
CGTGCACAGGGTGTCACGTTGCAAGACCTGCCTGAAACCGAACTGCCCGCTGTTCTGCAGCCGGTCGCGG
AGGCCATGGATGCGATCGCTGCGGCCGATCTTAGCCAGACGAGCGGGTTCGGCCCATTCGGACCGCAAGG
AATCGGTCAATACACTACATGGCGTGATTTCATATGCGCGATTGCTGATCCCCATGTGTATCACTGGCAA
ACTGTGATGGACGACACCGTCAGTGCGTCCGTCGCGCAGGCTCTCGATGAGCTGATGCTTTGGGCCGAGG
ACTGCCCCGAAGTCCGGCACCTCGTGCACGCGGATTTCGGCTCCAACAATGTCCTGACGGACAATGGCCG
CATAACAGCGGTCATTGACTGGAGCGAGGCGATGTTCGGGGATTCCCAATACGAGGTCGCCAACATCTTC
TTCTGGAGGCCGTGGTTGGCTTGTATGGAGCAGCAGACGCGCTACTTCGAGCGGAGGCATCCGGAGCTTG
CAGGATCGCCGCGGCTCCGGGCGTATATGCTCCGCATTGGTCTTGACCAACTCTATCAGAGCTTGGTTGA
CGGCAATTTCGATGATGCAGCTTGGGCGCAGGGTCGATGCGACGCAATCGTCCGATCCGGAGCCGGGACT
GTCGGGCGTACACAAATCGCCCGCAGAAGCGCGGCCGTCTGGACCGATGGCTGTGTAGAAGTACTCGCCG
ATAGTGGAAACCGACGCCCCAGCACTCGTCCGAGGGCAAAGGAATCTAGAGAAGTCCATACTAACCAGGA
CCCACTTGACGCCACCATGGCCTCGTACCCCGGCCATCAACACGCGTCTGCGTTCGACCAGGCTGCGCGT
TCTCGCGGCCATAGCAACCGACGTACGGCGTTGCGCCCTCGCCGGCAGCAAGAAGCCACGGAAGTCCGCC
CGGAGCAGAAAATGCCCACGCTACTGCGGGTTTATATAGACGGTCCCCACGGGATGGGGAAAACCACCAC
CACGCAACTGCTGGTGGCCCTGGGTTCGCGCGACGATATCGTCTACGTACCCGAGCCGATGACTTACTGG
CGGGTGCTGGGGGCTTCCGAGACAATCGCGAACATCTACACCACACAACACCGCCTCGACCAGGGTGAGA
TATCGGCCGGGGACGCGGCGGTGGTAATGACAAGCGCCCAGATAACAATGGGCATGCCTTATGCCGTGAC
CGACGCCGTTCTGGCTCCTCATATCGGGGGGGAGGCTGGGAGCTCACATGCCCCGCCCCCGGCCCTCACC
CTCATCTTCGACCGCCATCCCATCGCCGCCCTCCTGTGCTACCCGGCCGCGCGGTACCTTATGGGCAGCA
TGACCCCCCAGGCCGTGCTGGCGTTCGTGGCCCTCATCCCGCCGACCTTGCCCGGCACCAACATCGTGCT
TGGGGCCCTTCCGGAGGACAGACACATCGACCGCCTGGCCAAACGCCAGCGCCCCGGCGAGCGGCTGGAC
CTGGCTATGCTGGCTGCGATTCGCCGCGTTTACGGGCTACTTGCCAATACGGTGCGGTATCTGCAGTGCG
GCGGGTCGTGGCGGGAGGACTGGGGACAGCTTTCGGGGACGGCCGTGCCGCCCCAGGGTGCCGAGCCCCA
GAGCAACGCGGGCCCACGACCCCATATCGGGGACACGTTATTTACCCTGTTTCGGGCCCCCGAGTTGCTG
GCCCCCAACGGCGACCTGTATAACGTGTTTGCCTGGGCCTTGGACGTCTTGGCCAAACGCCTCCGTTCCA
TGCACGTCTTTATCCTGGATTACGACCAATCGCCCGCCGGCTGCCGGGACGCCCTGCTGCAACTTACCTC
CGGGATGGTCCAGACCCACGTCACCACCCCCGGCTCCATACCGACGATATGCGACCTGGCGCGCACGTTT
GCCCGGGAGATGGGGGAGGCTAACTGAGAATTCATAACTTCGTATAGCATACATTATACGAAGTTATGGA
TCCTGGCTGCGGTGCTGGGTGGATCACAAAGCAAGTGTGTGCAGCATACCCAACATCCTTCTTCCCACCC
GTTGGTTCTTCGTTTACCTACTCTGTTATAGTAGTAATAGATGCCGCTGTCTTGGTTAAGCACTTAACCT
GTGACTCTCCCTGCTGGTTAGTGCTGTACTTCCTACACAAACATACCCGCCTCTAACTTGAATCGTTCTC
TTTCAACTCGTTTTGCATTCTTTTCTCTTTCTCTCACTCTCTCTCACATTCATTTGCTGCATGCGCATAT
TATCCTGACTACTGATGCATACAATTTATATTGAAGAAGGTAAATAGAGCATATCAACAGTTTAAAAAAA
AGGCCAAATAACGTAAAGTAACATATTACATTTTTTTTTTTTGAAAGTGTCGTTGGATCTCGTGACAACA
GAATAACACAGAAGGAAAAAGCACTTAACATTTTGGACATGTCACTTGTGGAGGTTTTGCCGAACTACTT
CACTCTTTCGAAGGACTCACCCCTTCGGAAGAAGTTCGAAAAGGTGTACAAATGGTATTCACCAGCCTTT
TCGCCTCACGATGTTCCGCGCTTTGCTGAGGTGGGGAATATCACCGAAAATCCTGAAGTGATGCGCGGCA
TTCGAGACTTCTTCGTTGACCGCTATAAAAATCTTCAGCAGCCCATCACCCACATTTTGGGGTTTGACTC
TCGTGGTTTTCTGCTTGGACCAATGATTGCAGTGGAGCTGAACGTGCCTTTTGTACTGATAAGGAAGGCG
AACAAAATCGCTGGTGTTATCATTAAGAGTGAACCTTACACGAAGGAATACGCCGCAGAATCAGAGGAGT
GCATGACCGTTCGCTTCGGGAGCTTTGACAAGAATTCTCGCGTTGTTCTCATCGATGATGTGATTGCCAC
TGGTGGTACCATGCTTGCGGGAGTGCAACTTGTTGATGCATGTGGTGCCACTCTTGTGGAAGTGGCGGGT
ATTCTCGGCCTCACTTTCCTCAAAGGAACGCAAACTAGTAAAAATCACTAGTGAATTCGCGGCCGCCAGG
TTGGTTAGGAAGGGGGGATGATGTAAAAGAAGAAAATGGGGGGATTCGAGCCCCCTTGCAGGCATGCAAG
CTAGCTTGTATTCTATAGTGTCACCTAAATCGTATGTGTATGATACATAAGGTTATGTATTAATTGTAGC
CGCGTTCTAACGACAATATGTACAAGCCTAATTGTGTAGCATCTGGCTTACTGAAGCAGACCCTATCATC
TCTCTCGTAAACTGCCGTCAGAGTCGGTTTGGTTGGACGAACCTTCTGAGTTTCTGGTAACGCCGTTCCG
CACCCCGGAAATGGTCAGCGAACCAATCAGCAGGGTCATCGCTAGCCAGATCCTCTACGCCGGACGCATC
GTGGCCGGCATCACCGGCGCCACAGGTGCGGTTGCTGGCGCCTATATCGCCGACATCACCGATGGGGAAG
ATCGGGCTCGCCACTTCGGGCTCATGAGCGCTTGTTTCGGCGTGGGTATGGTGGCAGGCCCCGTGGCCGG
GGGACTGTTGGGCGCCATCTCCTTGCACCATTCCTTGCGGCGGCGGTGCTCAACGGCCTCAACCTACTAC
TGGGCTGCTTCCTAATGCAGGAGTCGCATAAGGGAGAGCGTCGATATGGTGCACTCTCAGTACAATCTGC
TCTGATGCCGCATAGTTAAGCCAGCCCCGACACCCGCCAACACCCGCTGACGCGCCCTGACGGGCTTGTC
TGCTCCCGGCATCCGCTTACAGACAAGCTGTGACCGTCTCCGGGAGCTGCATGTGTCAGAGGTTTTCACC
GTCATCACCGAAACGCGCGAGACGAAAGGGCCTCGTGATACGCCTATTTTTATAGGTTAATGTCATGATA
ATAATGGTTTCTTAGACGTCAGGTGGCACTTTTCGGGGAAATGTGCGCGGAACCCCTATTTGTTTATTTT
TCTAAATACATTCAAATATGTATCCGCTCATGAGACAATAACCCTGATAAATGCTTCAATAATATTGAAA
AAGGAAGAGTATGAGTATTCAACATTTCCGTGTCGCCCTTATTCCCTTTTTTGCGGCATTTTGCCTTCCT
GTTTTTGCTCACCCAGAAACGCTGGTGAAAGTAAAAGATGCTGAAGATCAGTTGGGTGCACGAGTGGGTT
ACATCGAACTGGATCTCAACAGCGGTAAGATCCTTGAGAGTTTTCGCCCCGAAGAACGTTTTCCAATGAT
GAGCACTTTTAAAGTTCTGCTATGTGGCGCGGTATTATCCCGTATTGACGCCGGGCAAGAGCAACTCGGT
CGCCGCATACACTATTCTCAGAATGACTTGGTTGAGTACTCACCAGTCACAGAAAAGCATCTTACGGATG
GCATGACAGTAAGAGAATTATGCAGTGCTGCCATAACCATGAGTGATAACACTGCGGCCAACTTACTTCT
GACAACGATCGGAGGACCGAAGGAGCTAACCGCTTTTTTGCACAACATGGGGGATCATGTAACTCGCCTT
GATCGTTGGGAACCGGAGCTGAATGAAGCCATACCAAACGACGAGCGTGACACCACGATGCCTGTAGCAA
TGGCAACAACGTTGCGCAAACTATTAACTGGCGAACTACTTACTCTAGCTTCCCGGCAACAATTAATAGA
CTGGATGGAGGCGGATAAAGTTGCAGGACCACTTCTGCGCTCGGCCCTTCCGGCTGGCTGGTTTATTGCT
GATAAATCTGGAGCCGGTGAGCGTGGGTCTCGCGGTATCATTGCAGCACTGGGGCCAGATGGTAAGCCCT
CCCGTATCGTAGTTATCTACACGACGGGGAGTCAGGCAACTATGGATGAACGAAATAGACAGATCGCTGA
GATAGGTGCCTCACTGATTAAGCATTGGTAACTGTCAGACCAAGTTTACTCATATATACTTTAGATTGAT
TTAAAACTTCATTTTTAATTTAAAAGGATCTAGGTGAAGATCCTTTTTGATAATCTCATGACCAAAATCC
CTTAACGTGAGTTTTCGTTCCACTGAGCGTCAGACCCCGTAGAAAAGATCAAAGGATCTTCTTGAGATCC
TTTTTTTCTGCGCGTAATCTGCTGCTTGCAAACAAAAAAACCACCGCTACCAGCGGTGGTTTGTTTGCCG
GATCAAGAGCTACCAACTCTTTTTCCGAAGGTAACTGGCTTCAGCAGAGCGCAGATACCAAATACTGTCC
TTCTAGTGTAGCCGTAGTTAGGCCACCACTTCAAGAACTCTGTAGCACCGCCTACATACCTCGCTCTGCT
AATCCTGTTACCAGTGGCTGCTGCCAGTGGCGATAAGTCGTGTCTTACCGGGTTGGACTCAAGACGATAG
TTACCGGATAAGGCGCAGCGGTCGGGCTGAACGGGGGGTTCGTGCACACAGCCCAGCTTGGAGCGAACGA
CCTACACCGAACTGAGATACCTACAGCGTGAGCTATGAGAAAGCGCCACGCTTCCCGAAGGGAGAAAGGC
GGACAGGTATCCGGTAAGCGGCAGGGTCGGAACAGGAGAGCGCACGAGGGAGCTTCCAGGGGGAAACGCC
TGGTATCTTTATAGTCCTGTCGGGTTTCGCCACCTCTGACTTGAGCGTCGATTTTTGTGATGCTCGTCAG
GGGGGCGGAGCCTATGGAAAAACGCCAGCAACGCGGCCTTTTTACGGTTCCTGGCCTTTTGCTGGCCTTT
TGCTCACATGTTCTTTCCTGCGTTATCCCCTGATTCTGTGGATAACCGTATTACCGCCTTTGAGTGAGCT
GATACCGCTCGCCGCAGCCGAACGACCGAGCGCAGCGAGTCAGTGAGCGAGGAAGCGGAAGAGCGCCCAA
TACGCAAACCGCCTC
