>Addgene plasmid #48355 | pSY45 | addgene partial sequence | sequence record 72695 | Hygro-F 5'-gacggcaatttcgatgatg-3'
CGATGCGACGCAATCGTCCGATCCGGAGCCGGGACTGTCGGGCGTACACAAATCGCCCGCAGAAGCGCGG
CCGTCTGGACCGATGGCTGTGTAGAAGTACTCGCCGATAGTGGAAACCGACGCCCCAGCACTCGTCCGAG
GGCAAAGGAATCTAGAGAAGTCCATACTAACCAGGACCCACTTGACGCCACCATGGCCTCGTACCCCGGC
CATCAACACGCGTCTGCGTTCGACCAGGCTGCGCGTTCTCGCGGCCATAGCAACCGACGTACGGCGTTGC
GCCCTCGCCGGCAGCAAGAAGCCACGGAAGTCCGCCCGGAGCAGAAAATGCCCACGCTACTGCGGGTTTA
TATAGACGGTCCCCACGGGATGGGGAAAACCACCACCACGCAACTGCTGGTGGCCCTGGGTTCGCGCGAC
GATATCGTCTACGTACCCGAGCCGATGACTTACTGGCGGGTGCTGGGGGCTTCCGAGACAATCGCGAACA
TCTACACCACACAACACCGCCTCGACCAGGGTGAGATATCGGCCGGGGACGCGGCGGTGGTAATGACAAG
CGCCCAGATAACAATGGGCATGCCTTATGCCGTGACCGACGCCGTTCTGGCTCCTCATATCGGGGGGGAG
GCTGGGAGCTCACATGCCCCGCCCCCGGCCCTCACCCTCATCTTCGACCGCCATCCCATCGCCGCCCTCC
TGTGCTACCCGGCCGCGCGGTACCTTATGGGCAGCATGACCCCCCAGGCCGTGCTGGCGTTCGTGGCCCT
CATCCCGCCGACCTTGCCCGGCACCAACATCGTGCTTGGGGCCCTTCCGGAGGACAGACACATCGACCGC
CTGGCCAAACGCCAGCGCCCCGGCGAGCGGCTGGACCTGGCTATGCTGGCTGCGATTCGCCGCGTTTACG
GGCTACTTGCCAATACGGTGCGGTATCTGCAGTGCGGCGGGTCGTGGCGGGAGGACTGGGGACAGCTTTC
G
