>Addgene plasmid #48355 | pSY45 | addgene partial sequence | sequence record 72696 | Hygro-R 5'-tatccacgccctcctacatc-3'
GAGATTCTTCGCCCTCCGAGAGCTGCATCAGGTCGGAGACGCTGTCGAACTTTTCGATCAGAAACTTCTC
GACAGACGTCGCGGTGAGTTCAGGCTTTTTCATCATTTACCAACAGTAAGATCTGTAATGTCAGTGCGAG
CGATCAAGAATGTAACACAAAGGAATACCAAGTTTGTGAATTTTATTTTTTGGTGTAATTGAAGTCTTCA
AGTTGAAAAAAATGGGGAAAAGGAAAAAAAACTCGAAGGCGCGTGCAGCGGCCGGCCGACGAGAACGTGT
ACCGGTATAACTTCGTATAATGTATGCTATACGAAGTTATAAGCTTCTGCACTTCTTCAGAAAGTAAATG
AAAAAAGAAAAAGAGCTTCGCCAAATCCTCTCATCTTTCCAGTAGTAGAACTGTGAAAAAAAGGGGGGGC
ACGCAAGTATACTACTATTTCCACAAAAAAAAAAGAAGACAGTTGCAACGTACATAAAATCACAGGTAGC
AAAGTGTTCCCCACATGAAAAGTGCGCATGTATCAAATGTAGAGGGTAGGGAAGCAAAAATACAAAAATA
AATAAATAAAGGTGGCACTGATGATGTCTAACTACATTTGAGGTGGAGATTGCCACCTGAATACAACAAC
AACAGACACCACTAATCAAGCCATATATCAAGTGGTTCTTGCACATGCGGCCCTTTGTTCAAGTATCCAA
TGACATGGGAGACAAACTTCTCGTCTCCCCGCTGGAACGGTTGATAGCGCTTGAGTAGTGCCCGTAAAAG
TTTATCACCCTCTAAATATGCACCCTTCCATAGACATATTTTATCTACCACCTCTTGATCCCTTTGCTTC
AAGACATACGCCATTGTGGCATCATCAACTGACTTCAGCAGTGCTAAACTCTCGCAGTTCTCCCTCTGAT
TTTGTTCTATTTGCAGCTGGTAGTTGTCAAATAGCTTCATCAGTGCCATACGCTTCTCCCGTCGACAGCT
GCATTAATGAATCGGCCAACGCGC
